>Addgene plasmid #34491 | KHBD00376 | depositor partial sequence | sequence record 41058 | KHBD00376 sequence 885 bps
ATGTTTTGGATTTTACGGCGCACCGGTGCCGCCAACTTCTTCAACTCCTTCAACAACAACTGCAGCTTTT
CCAAGAGCAACTCAAACGGCGGTAATCACAACAACAGCACACAAGACAAATATGTGAAGAGGCCCCCACG
GAAGGCATATGGACGACTGAGTGCCGAGGCCGACGATGCCGTCTCACTTGGCCACAAAATCGATGATCCG
TTCGATGAGCTAGACGACTTTGAAATGCTGGCAGCGAACTCCGCCACTGCCGGCTGTAGCAGTCAGGTAC
CAGGAGAAGCCAATGGCAACGTCAATGTCAACGGGGGCTCGGGTTCAGGCTTAGGATCCACAGGAGCGGC
AGGCTGTGGGAACGGCAATGGGAACGGTAACGGGAGTGGAAACGGGAACCTGTCACTCCTGCCCTGCATG
GATGCCGATTGCCAGGGCAACTACGAGGTGGAGAGCGCCCTCTGCGAGCTGGGATTGTGCCAGGCGAAAG
CCAAAACATCAAAGGACCTCGGCGCAGGCAGCACGTCAACATCGAAGGAGATTAACGAAAACACAATAAG
TCGTCTGCATGCGCTGGCCATGGCGGATGACGATGATGACTACGACGAATCACTCACCTGCAACGTGTGC
GACCGAGCTTTCCATTGTCACCGCCAGTTGGCATCGCACCAGCAGAAGAAGCGACACTTCGGTTGCAGTG
GCTGCGATAGTTTGTTCCCGTCGCTAATGCTGCTGGAGCACCACAAGGAGGAATTTGAGCACTGGAGCGA
CGAGGAGATTGGTCGCAGGGTCTGTTGTCGCCGGAACAGGTGCGACGACGATTATTTCACGGACACCGAC
TCCTTTATCAGCGACGCGGAGAGCGAGGATCTGGAGAGGCTGTTG
