>Addgene plasmid #34491 | KHBD00376 | addgene partial sequence | sequence record 42262 | M13-Rev 5'-CAGGAAACAGCTATGACC-3'
GATTTTATTTTGACTGATAGTGACCTGTTCGTTGCAACAAATTGATAAGCAATGCTTTCTTATAATGCCA
ACTTTGTACAAGAAAGTTGGCAACAACAGCCTCTCCAGATCCTCGCTCTCCGCGTCGCTGATAAAGGAGT
CGGTGTCCGTGAAATAATCGTCGTCGCACCTGTTCCGGCGACAACAGACCCTGCGACCAATCTCCTCGTC
GCTCCAGTGCTCAAATTCCTCCTTGTGGTGCTCCAGCAGCATTAGCGACGGGAACAAACTATCGCAGCCA
CTGCAACCGAAGTGTCGCTTCTTCTGCTGGTGCGATGCCAACTGGCGGTGACAATGGAAAGCTCGGTCGC
ACACGTTGCAGGTGAGTGATTCGTCGTAGTCATCATCGTCATCCGCCATGGCCAGCGCATGCAGACGACT
TATTGTGTTTTCGTTAATCTCCTTCGATGTTGACGTGCTGCCTGCGCCGAGGTCCTTTGATGTTTTGGCT
TTCGCCTGGCACAATCCCAGCTCGCAGAGGGCGCTCTCCACCTCGTAGTTGCCCTGGCAATCGGCATCCA
TGCAGGGCAGGAGTGACAGGTTCCCGTTTCCACTCCCGTTACCGTTCCCATTGCCGTTCCCACAGCCTGC
CGCTCCTGTGGATCCTAAGCCTGAACCCGAGCC
