[The description below was written by a language model from this plasmid's Addgene catalogue record.]
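Description:
KHBD00376 is a Gateway clone built on the pDONR221 backbone, carrying the open reading frame of the Drosophila melanogaster gene CG11317 (FBgn0039816). The insert is recorded as 885 bp in a backbone of about 2.5 kb excluding the insert. Although catalogued as a donor vector, a pDONR221 derivative that has received an ORF by Gateway recombination functions as an entry clone: the BP reaction replaces the donor's counter-selectable cassette with the gene of interest, which is then normally flanked by attL sites. The plasmid is maintained at high copy number in standard E. coli cloning strains such as DH5alpha under kanamycin selection. M13 forward and reverse primer sites flank the insert and are used to verify it by sequencing.

The record lists no promoter, tag or reporter, which fits the role of an entry clone as a transfer intermediate rather than an expression construct. Expression elements are supplied by whichever destination vector the ORF is moved into through an LR recombination reaction. The depositor notes that ORFs in this collection were cloned open-ended, without a stop codon, so the CG11317 coding sequence can be read through into a C-terminal fusion partner provided by the destination vector; N-terminal fusions are also possible, but termination then depends on vector sequence.

The clone belongs to a collection associated with a study on automated screening of protein–DNA interactions at Drosophila regulatory elements. This suggests its intended use is to shuttle the ORF into vectors suited to such assays, although the record does not specify particular destination vectors. No feature table was supplied, so the element positions cannot be confirmed here.
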