Addgene plasmid #34491: KHBD00376
Depositing lab: Bart Deplancke. Depositing organization: Swiss Federal Institute of Technology (EPFL). Publication: Automated protein-DNA interaction screening of Drosophila regulatory elements. Korneel Hens, Jean-Daniel Feuz, Alina Isakova, Antonina Lagovitina, Andreas Massouras, Julien Bryois, Patrick Callaerts, Susan E. Celniker, Bart Deplancke. Nat Methods. 2011 Oct 30;8(12):1065-70. 10.1038/nmeth.1763 PubMed 22037703.
Backbone
  Vector backbone: pDONR221
  Backbone manufacturer: Invitrogen
  Backbone size w/o insert (bp): 2536
  Vector type: Gateway Donor Vector
Growth in bacteria
  Bacterial resistance: Kanamycin, 50 μg/mL
  Growth temperature: 37°C
  Growth strain: DH5alpha
  Copy number: High Copy
Gene/Insert
  Gene/Insert name: CG11317 (alt names: FBgn0039816; CG11317)
  Species: D. melanogaster (fly)
  Insert size (bp): 885
  Entrez Gene: CG11317 (a.k.a. Dmel_CG11317, Dmel\CG11317)
  Cloning method: Gateway Cloning
  Sequencing primers: 5′ M13F; 3′ M13R
Terms and licenses: Academic/Nonprofit Terms; Industry Terms: Not Available to Industry
Depositor comments: Please note that the ORFs in this collection were cloned open-ended (without a stop codon).
How to cite: KHBD00376 was a gift from Bart Deplancke (Addgene plasmid # 34491 ; http://n2t.net/addgene:34491 ; RRID:Addgene_34491)
